>Addgene plasmid #197886 | pAAV-CAGGS-Flex-Turbo/GFP | addgene full sequence | sequence record 387492 | Addgene Partial NGS Result
CCTGCAGGCAGCTGCGCGCTCGCTCGCTCACTGAGGCCGCCCGGGCGTCGGGCGACCTTTGGTCGCCCGG
CCTCAGTGAGCGAGCGAGCGCGCAGAGAGGGAGTGGCCAACTCCATCACTAGGGGTTCCTGCGGCCGCAC
GCGTCGACATTGATTATTGACTAGTTATTAATAGTAATCAATTACGGGGTCATTAGTTCATAGCCCATAT
ATGGAGTTCCGCGTTACATAACTTACGGTAAATGGCCCGCCTGGCTGACCGCCCAACGACCCCCGCCCAT
TGACGTCAATAATGACGTATGTTCCCATAGTAACGCCAATAGGGACTTTCCATTGACGTCAATGGGTGGA
GTATTTACGGTAAACTGCCCACTTGGCAGTACATCAAGTGTATCATATGCCAAGTACGCCCCCTATTGAC
GTCAATGACGGTAAATGGCCCGCCTGGCATTATGCCCAGTACATGACCTTATGGGACTTTCCTACTTGGC
AGTACATCTACGTATTAGTCATCGCTATTACCATGGTCGAGGTGAGCCCCACGTTCTGCTTCACTCTCCC
CATCTCCCCCCCCTCCCCACCCCCAATTTTGTATTTATTTATTTTTTAATTATTTTGTGCAGCGATGGGG
GCGGGGGGGGGGGGGGGGCGCGCGCCGGGGGGGGGGGGGSGGGGSGRGGGGSGGGGSGGGGSGRGGCGGA
GAGGTGCGGCGGCAGCCAATCAGAGCGGCGCGCTCCGAAAGTTTCCTTTTATGGCGAGGCGGCGGCGGCG
GCGGCCCTATAAAAAGCGAAGCGCGCGGCGGGCGGGAGTCGCTGCGCGCTGCCTTCGCCCCGTGCCCCGC
TCCGCCGCCGCCTCGCGCCGCCCGCCCCGGCTCTGACTGACCGCGTTACTCCCACAGGTGAGCGGGCGGG
ACGGCCCTTCTCCTCCGGGCTGTAATTAGCGCTTGGTTTAATGACGGCTTGTTTCTTTTCTGTGGCTGCG
TGAAAGCCTTGAGGGGCTCCGGGAGGGCCCTTTGTGCGGGGGGAGCGGCTCGGGGGGTGCGTGCGTGTGT
GTGTGCGTGGGGAGCGCCGCGTGCGGCTCCGCGCTGCCCGGCGGCTGTGAGCGCTGCGGGCGCGGCGCGG
GGCTTTGTGCGCTCCGCAGTGTGCGCGAGGGGAGCGCGGCCGGGGGCGGTGCCCCGCGGTGCGGGGGGGG
CTGCGAGGGGAACAAAGGCTGCGTGCGGGGTGTGTGCGTGGGGGGGTGAGCAGGGGGTGTGGGCGCGTCG
GTCGGGCTGCAACCCCCCCTGCACCCCCCTCCCCGAGTTGCTGAGCACGGCCCGGCTTCGGGTGCGGGGC
TCCGTACGGGGCGTGGCGCGGGGCTCGCCGTGCCGGGCGGGGGGTGGCGGCAGGTGGGGGTGCCGGGCGG
GGCGGGGCCGCCKCGGGCCGGGGGGGGCTCGGGGGRGGGGCGCGGCGGCCCCCGGAGCGCCGGCGGCTGT
CGAGGCGCGGCGAGCCGCAGCCATTGCCTTTTATGGTAATCGTGCGAGAGGGCGCAGGGACTTCCTTTGT
CCCAAATCTGTGCGGAGCCGAAATCTGGGAGGCGCCGCCGCACCCCCTCTAGCGGGCGCGGGGCGAAGCG
GTGCGGCGCCGGCAGGAAGGAAATGGGCGGGGAGGGCCTTCGTGCGTCGCCGCGCCGCCGTCCCCTTCTC
CCTCTCCAGCCTCGGGGCTGTCCGCGGGGGGACGGCTGCCTTCGGGGGGGACGGGGCAGGGCGGGGTTCG
GCTTCTGGCGTGTGACCGGCGGCTCTAGAGCCTCTGCTAACCATGTTCATGCCTTCTTCTTTTTCCTACA
GCTCCTGGGCAACGTGCTGGTTATTGTGCTGTCTCATCATTTTGGCAAAGAATTCATAACTTCGTATAGC
ATACATTATACGAAGTTATGCAGAATGGTAGCTGGATTGTAGCTGCTATTAGCAATATGAAACCTCTTAA
TAACTTCGTATAGGATACTTTATACGAAGTTATGGATCCCCTAGCGCTACCGGTCGCCACCATGGTGGGT
GAGGATAGCGTGCTGATCACCGAGAACATGCACATGAAACTGTACATGGAGGGCACCGTGAACGACCACC
ACTTCAAGTGCACATCCGAGGGCGAAGGCAAGCCCTACGAGGGCACCCAGACCATGAAGATCAAGGTGGT
CGAGGGCGGCCCTCTCCCCTTCGCCTTCGACATCCTGGCTACCAGCTTCATGTACGGCAGCAAAACCTTT
ATCAACCACACCCAGGGCATCCCCGACTTCTTTAAGCAGTCCTTCCCTGAGGGCTTCACATGGGAGAGGA
TCACCACATACGAAGACGGGGGCGTGCTGACCGCTACCCAGGACACCAGCCTCCAGAACGGCTGCCTCAT
CTACAACGTCAAGATCAACGGGGTGAACTTCCCATCCAACGGCCCTGTGATGCAGAAGAAAACACTCGGC
TGGGAGGCCAGCACCGAGATGCTGTACCCCGCTGACAGCGGCCTGAGAGGCCATAGCCAGATGGCCCTGA
AGCTCGTGGGCGGGGGCTACCTGCACTGCTCCCTCAAGACCACATACAGATCCAAGAAACCCGCTAAGAA
CCTCAAGATGCCCGGCTTCTACTTCGTGGACAGGAGACTGGAAAGAATCAAGGAGGCCGACAAAGAGACC
TACGTCGAGCAGCACGAGATGGCTGTGGCCAGGTACTGCGACCTGCCTAGCAAACTGGGGCACAGCTGAT
GCGGCCGCGACGCTAGCGCAGATCCTTACTTGTACAGCTCGTCCATGCCGAGAGTGATCCCGGCGGCGGT
CACGAACTCCAGCAGGACCATGTGATCGCGCTTCTCGTTGGGGTCTTTGCTCAGGGCGGACTGGGTGCTC
AGGTAGTGGTTGTCGGGCAGCAGCACGGGGCCGTCGCCGATGGGGGTGTTCTGCTGGTAGTGGTCGGCGA
GCTGCACGCTGCCGTCCTCGATGTTGTGGCGGATCTTGAAGTTCACCTTGATGCCGTTCTTCTGCTTGTC
GGCCATGATATAGACGTTGTGGCTGTTGTAGTTGTACTCCAGCTTGTGCCCCAGGATGTTGCCGTCCTCC
TTGAAGTCGATGCCCTTCAGCTCGATGCGGTTCACCAGGGTGTCGCCCTCGAACTTCACCTCGGCGCGGG
TCTTGTAGTTGCCGTCGTCCTTGAAGAAGATGGTGCGCTCCTGGACGTAGCCTTCGGGCATGGCGGACTT
GAAGAAGTCGTGCTGCTTCATGTGGTCGGGGTAGCGGCTGAAGCACTGCACGCCGTAGGTCAGGGTGGTC
ACGAGGGTGGGCCAGGGCACGGGCAGCTTGCCGGTGGTGCAGATGAACTTCAGGGTCAGCTTGCCGTAGG
TGGCATCGCCCTCGCCCTCGCCGGACACGCTGAACTTGTGGCCGTTTACGTCGCCGTCCAGCTCGACCAG
GATGGGCACCACCCCGGTGAACAGCTCCTCGCCCTTGCTCACCATGGTGGCAAGCTTGCCTCGAGCAGCG
CTGCTCGAGAGATCTATAACTTCGTATAATGTATGCTATACGAAGTTATTTGCCTTAACCCAGAAATTAT
CACTGTTATTCTTTAGAATGGTGCAAAGAATAACTTCGTATAAAGTATCCTATACGAAGTTATGCGGCCG
CATCGATTAATCAACCTCTGGATTACAAAATTTGTGAAAGATTGACTGGTATTCTTAACTATGTTGCTCC
TTTTACGCTATGTGGATACGCTGCTTTAATGCCTTTGTATCATGCTATTGCTTCCCGTATGGCTTTCATT
TTCTCCTCCTTGTATAAATCCTGGTTGCTGTCTCTTTATGAGGAGTTGTGGCCCGTTGTCAGGCAACGTG
GCGTGGTGTGCACTGTGTTTGCTGACGCAACCCCCACTGGTTGGGGCATTGCCACCACCTGTCAGCTCCT
TTCCGGGACTTTCGCTTTCCCCCTCCCTATTGCCACGGCGGAACTCATCGCCGCCTGCCTTGCCCGCTGC
TGGACAGGGGCTCGGCTGTTGGGCACTGACAATTCCGTGGTGTTGTCGGGGAAGCTGACGTCCTTTCCAT
GGCTGCTCGCCTGTGTTGCCACCTGGATTCTGCGCGGGACGTCCTTCTGCTACGTCCCTTCGGCCCTCAA
TCCAGCGGACCTTCCTTCCCGCGGCCTGCTGCCGGCTCTGCGGCCTCTTCCGCGTCTTCGCCTTCGCCCT
CAGACGAGTCGGATCTCCCTTTGGGCCGCCTCCCCGCATCTGATCTACGGGTGGCATCCCTGTGACCCCT
CCCCAGTGCCTCTCCTGGCCCTGGAAGTTGCCACTCCAGTGCCCACCAGCCTTGTCCTAATAAAATTAAG
TTGCATCATTTTGTCTGACTAGGTGTCCTTCTATAATATTATGGGGTGGAGGGGGGTGGTATGGAGCAAG
GGGCAAGTTGGGAAGACAACCTGTAGGGCCTGCGGGGTCTATTGGGAACCAAGCTGGAGTGCAGTGGCAC
AATCTTGGCTCACTGCAATCTCCGCCTCCTGGGTTCAAGCGATTCTCCTGCCTCAGCCTCCCGAGTTGTT
GGGATTCCAGGCATGCATGACCAGGCTCAGCTAATTTTTGTTTTTTTGGTAGAGACGGGGTTTCACCATA
TTGGCCAGGCTGGTCTCCAACTCCTAATCTCAGGTGATCTACCCACCTTGGCCTCCCAAATTGCTGGGAT
TACAGGCGTGAACCACTGCTCCCTTCCCTGTCCTTCTGATTTTGTAGGTAACCACGTGCGGACCGAGCGG
CCGCAGGAACCCCTAGTGATGGAGTTGGCCACTCCCTCTCTGCGCGCTCGCTCGCTCACTGAGGCCGGGC
GACCAAAGGTCGCCCGACGCCCGGGCTTTGCCCGGGCGGCCTCAGTGAGCGAGCGAGCGCGCAGCTGCCT
GCAGGGGCGCCTGATGCGGTATTTTCTCCTTACGCATCTGTGCGGTATTTCACACCGCATA
[95 nt withheld, positions 4962-5056]
T
[46 nt withheld, positions 5058-5103]
C
[141 nt withheld, positions 5105-5245]
CCTTTGACGTTGGAGTCCACGTTCTTT
[37 nt withheld, positions 5273-5309]
ACTCTATCTCGGGCTATTCTTTTGATTTATAAGGGATTTTGCCGATTTCGGTCTATTGGTTAAAAAATGA
GCTGATTTAACAAAAATTTAACGCGAATTTTAACAAAATATTAACGTTTACAATTTTATGGTGCACTCTC
AGTACAATCTGCTCTGATGCCGCATAGTTAAGCCAGCCCCGACACCCGCCAACACCCGCTGACGCGCCCT
GACGGGCTTGTCTGCTCCCGGCATCCGCTTACAGACAAGCTGTGACCGTCTCCGGGAGCTGCATGTGTCA
GAGGTTTTCACCGTCATCACCGAAACGCGCGAGACGAAAGGGCCTCGTGATACGCCTATTTTTATAGGTT
AATGTCATGATAATAATGGTTTCTTAGACGTCAGGTGGCACTTTTCGGGGAAATGTGCGCGGAACCCCTA
TTTGTTTATTTTTCTAAATACATTCAAATATGTATCCGCTCATGAGACAATAACCCTGATAAATGCTTCA
ATAATATTGAAAAAGGAAGAGTATGAGTATTCAACATTTCCGTGTCGCCCTTATTCCCTTTTTTGCGGCA
TTTTGCCTTCCTGTTTTTGCTCACCCAGAAACGCTGGTGAAAGTAAAAGATGCTGAAGATCAGTTGGGTG
CACGAGTGGGTTACATCGAACTGGATCTCAACAGCGGTAAGATCCTTGAGAGTTTTCGCCCCGAAGAACG
TTTTCCAATGATGAGCACTTTTAAAGTTCTGCTATGTGGCGCGGTATTATCCCGTATTGACGCCGGGCAA
GAGCAACTCGGTCGCCGCATACACTATTCTCAGAATGACTTGGTTGAGTACTCACCAGTCACAGAAAAGC
ATCTTACGGATGGCATGACAGTAAGAGAATTATGCAGTGCTGCCATAACCATGAGTGATAACACTGCGGC
CAACTTACTTCTGACAACGATCGGAGGACCGAAGGAGCTAACCGCTTTTTTGCACAACATGGGGGATCAT
GTAACTCGCCTTGATCGTTGGGAACCGGAGCTGAATGAAGCCATACCAAACGACGAGCGTGACACCACGA
TGCCTGTAGCAATGGCAACAACGTTGCGCAAACTATTAACTGGCGAACTACTTACTCTAGCTTCCCGGCA
ACAATTAATAGACTGGATGGAGGCGGATAAAGTTGCAGGACCACTTCTGCGCTCGGCCCTTCCGGCTGGC
TGGTTTATTGCTGATAAATCTGGAGCCGGTGAGCGTGGGTCTCGCGGTATCATTGCAGCACTGGGGCCAG
ATGGTAAGCCCTCCCGTATCGTAGTTATCTACACGACGGGGAGTCAGGCAACTATGGATGAACGAAATAG
ACAGATCGCTGAGATAGGTGCCTCACTGATTAAGCATTGGTAACTGTCAGACCAAGTTTACTCATATATA
CTTTAGATTGATTTAAAACTTCATTTTTAATTTAAAAGGATCTAGGTGAAGATCCTTTTTGATAATCTCA
TGACCAAAATCCCTTAACGTGAGTTTTCGTTCCACTGAGCGTCAGACCCCGTAGAAAAGATCAAAGGATC
TTCTTGAGATCCTTTTTTTCTGCGCGTAATCTGCTGCTTGCAAACAAAAAAACCACCGCTACCAGCGGTG
GTTTGTTTGCCGGATCAAGAGCTACCAACTCTTTTTCCGAAGGTAACTGGCTTCAGCAGAGCGCAGATAC
CAAATACTGTTCTTCTAGTGTAGCCGTAGTTAGGCCACCACTTCAAGAACTCTGTAGCACCGCCTACATA
CCTCGCTCTGCTAATCCTGTTACCAGTGGCTGCTGCCAGTGGCGATAAGTCGTGTCTTACCGGGTTGGAC
TCAAGACGATAGTTACCGGATAAGGCGCAGCGGTCGGGCTGAACGGGGGGTTCGTGCACACAGCCCAGCT
TGGAGCGAACGACCTACACCGAACTGAGATACCTACAGCGTGAGCTATGAGAAAGCGCCACGCTTCCCGA
AGGGAGAAAGGCGGACAGGTATCCGGTAAGCGGCAGGGTCGGAACAGGAGAGCGCACGAGGGAGCTTCCA
GGGGGAAACGCCTGGTATCTTTATAGTCCTGTCGGGTTTCGCCACCTCTGACTTGAGCGTCGATTTTTGT
GATGCTCGTCAGGGGGGCGGAGCCTATGGAAAAACGCCAGCAACGCGGCCTTTTTACGGTTCCTGGCCTT
TTGCTGGCCTTTTGCTCACATGT
Features (pLannotate 1.2.2; 23 found; start..end, strand, type, name):
     12..39      +  repeat_region  AAV2 ITR (fragment): inverted terminal repeat of adeno-associated virus serotype 2 inverted
     68..95      +  repeat_region  AAV2 ITR (fragment): inverted terminal repeat of adeno-associated virus serotype 2 inverted
    146..525     +  enhancer       CMV enhancer: human cytomegalovirus immediate early enhancer
    527..804     +  promoter       chicken β-actin promoter: No description available
    805..1821    +  intron         chimeric intron: chimera between introns from chicken β-actin and rabbit β-globin
   1876..1909    +  protein_bind   loxP: Cre-mediated recombination occurs in the 8-bp core sequence (GCATACAT). Cre recombinase
   1910..1959    -  intron         β-globin intron (fragment): internally truncated intron from human β-globin
   1960..1993    +  protein_bind   lox2272: Cre-mediated recombination occurs in the 8-bp core sequence (GGATACTT). lox2272 sites are compatible with each other, but incompatible with loxP or loxN sites (Lee and Saito, 1988). Cre recombinase
   2022..2729    +  CDS            TurboFP635: far-red-shifted derivative of red fluorescent protein from Entacmaea quadricolor, also known as Katushka (Shcherbo et al., 2007) mammalian codon-optimized
   2756..3475    -  CDS            EGFP: the original enhanced GFP (Yang et al., 1996) mammalian codon-optimized
   3516..3549    -  protein_bind   loxP: Cre-mediated recombination occurs in the 8-bp core sequence (GCATACAT). Cre recombinase
   3550..3599    -  intron         β-globin intron (fragment): internally truncated intron from human β-globin
   3600..3633    -  protein_bind   lox2272: Cre-mediated recombination occurs in the 8-bp core sequence (GGATACTT). lox2272 sites are compatible with each other, but incompatible with loxP or loxN sites (Lee and Saito, 1988). Cre recombinase
   3649..4237    +  misc_feature   WPRE: woodchuck hepatitis virus posttranscriptional regulatory element
   4249..4725    +  polyA_signal   hGH poly(A) signal: human growth hormone polyadenylation signal
   4765..4905    +  repeat_region  AAV2 ITR: inverted terminal repeat of adeno-associated virus serotype 2 inverted
   4910..4961    -  misc_feature   bom (fragment): basis of mobility region from pBR322
   4980..5435    +  rep_origin     f1 ori (sequence partly withheld): f1 bacteriophage origin of replication; arrow indicates direction of (+) strand synthesis
   5436..5485    -  misc_feature   bom (fragment): basis of mobility region from pBR322
   5587..5622    -  CDS            rop (fragment): Rop protein, which maintains plasmids at low copy number; rop
   5717..5821    +  promoter       AmpR promoter: bla
   5822..6682    +  CDS            AmpR: β-lactamase; bla; confers resistance to ampicillin, carbenicillin, and related antibiotics
   6853..7441    +  rep_origin     ori: high-copy-number ColE1/pMB1/pBR322/pUC origin of replication
