[The description below was written by a language model from this plasmid's Addgene catalogue record and pLannotate feature annotations shown in this document.]
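Description:
pAAV-CAGGS-Flex-Turbo/GFP is an adeno-associated virus transfer plasmid built on the pAAV-MCS backbone and used to produce recombinant AAV carrying a Cre-responsive two-colour reporter. It is maintained in E. coli as a high-copy plasmid through a ColE1/pUC-type origin with ampicillin selection (AmpR), and it also contains an f1 phage origin. The expression cassette lies between AAV2 inverted terminal repeats, which direct replication and packaging of the intervening DNA into virions. The right ITR is annotated in full. The left one appears only as short fragments, which may reflect the partial NGS-derived sequence record (7,502 nt against a catalogued 7,513 bp).

Transcription is driven by the CAG/CAGGS promoter, made up of the CMV enhancer, the chicken β-actin promoter and a chimeric intron, and transcripts are stabilised and terminated by a WPRE and the human growth hormone polyadenylation signal. Between them sits a flip-excision (FLEx) switch. A loxP/lox2272 pair faces an oppositely oriented loxP/lox2272 pair, and the two sites within each pair are separated by a short spacer annotated as a β-globin intron fragment. Inside the switch, the far-red protein TurboFP635 (Katushka, from Entacmaea quadricolor) is in the sense orientation and EGFP (from Aequorea victoria) is in the antisense orientation. From this layout, TurboFP635 should be expressed in the absence of Cre. Cre-mediated inversion followed by excision between the incompatible lox variants should lock the cassette in the flipped state, placing EGFP in the sense orientation. The catalogue entry states the purpose simply as expression of Turbo/GFP in the presence of Cre. The construct comes from work on improving the selectivity of FLEx-based transgene expression through spacer design.
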