Addgene plasmid #197886: pAAV-CAGGS-Flex-Turbo/GFP
Purpose: Can be used to generate AAV virus that will express Turbo/GFP in the presence of Cre
Depositing lab: Kazuto Kobayashi. Depositing organization: Fukushima Medical University. Publication: Highly selective transgene expression through the flip-excision switch system by using a unilateral spacer sequence. Matsushita N, Kato S, Nishizawa K, Sugawara M, Takeuchi K, Miyasaka Y, Mashimo T, Kobayashi K. Cell Rep Methods. 2023 Jan 18;3(2):100393. doi: 10.1016/j.crmeth.2022.100393. eCollection 2023 Feb 27. PubMed 36936079.
Backbone
  Vector backbone: pAAV-MCS
  Total vector size (bp): 7513
  Vector type: AAV
Growth in bacteria
  Bacterial resistance: Ampicillin, 100 μg/mL
  Growth temperature: 37°C
  Growth strain: NEB Stable
  Growth instructions: Stbl3 and DH5alpha are also suitable growth strains.
  Copy number: High Copy
Gene/Insert
  Gene/Insert name: Turbo/GFP
  Species: Entacmaea quadricolor/Aequorea victoria
  Insert size (bp): 1476
  Mutation: N/A
  Promoter: CAG
  Cloning method: Gibson Cloning
  Sequencing primers: 5′ tgctaaccatgttcatgc; 3′ cagcgtatccacatagcg
Terms and licenses: Academic/Nonprofit Terms; Industry Terms: Not Available to Industry
How to cite: pAAV-CAGGS-Flex-Turbo/GFP was a gift from Kazuto Kobayashi (Addgene plasmid # 197886 ; http://n2t.net/addgene:197886 ; RRID:Addgene_197886)
